Addgene plasmid #83474: pGEM-3XP3.RFP-tan
Purpose: RFP selectable marker for use in two-stage CRISPR-mediated allele replacement strategies in Drosophila. D. americana tan homology arms can be replaced with locus of choice.
Depositing lab: Patricia Wittkopp. Depositing organization: University of Michigan. Publication: Tools and strategies for scarless allele replacement in Drosophila using CRISPR/Cas9. Lamb AM, Walker EA, Wittkopp PJ. Fly (Austin). 2016 Aug 5:1-12. 10.1080/19336934.2016.1220463 PubMed 27494619.
Backbone
  Vector backbone: pGEM T-easy
  Backbone manufacturer: Promega
  Backbone size w/o insert (bp): 3015
  Total vector size (bp): 6653
  Vector type: Bacterial Expression, Insect Expression, CRISPR
Growth in bacteria
  Bacterial resistance: Ampicillin, 100 μg/mL
  Growth temperature: 37°C
  Growth strain: DH5alpha
  Copy number: High Copy
Gene/Insert
  Gene/Insert name: 3XP3.RFP-tan
  Insert size (bp): 3638
  Promoter: 3XP3 eye-expression Promoter
  Cloning method: Gibson Cloning
  Sequencing primers: 5′ M13-F; 3′ M13 Reverse
Terms and licenses: Academic/Nonprofit Terms; Industry Terms: Not Available to Industry
Depositor comments: To be used as a selectable marker in two-stage CRISPR-mediated allele replacement strategies as described in Lamb, et al 2016. This donor contains a selectable red fluorescent protein maker that can be screened in the adult eye. The current insert contains homology arms targeting the D. americana tan gene, which can be replaced with homology arms targeting the experimenter's locus of choice. Construct contains: 5’ homology arm 5’ target PAM Unique portion of 5’ target site for reporter excision (restriction sites: BglII, BsiWI, Acc65I) 3XP3 eye-expression Promoter RFP with α-tubulin 3’UTR Unique portion of 3’ target site for reporter excision (restriction sites: NarI, Bsu36I, ClaI) 3’ homology arm 3’ target PAM Restriction sites for homology arm removal: 5’ end – ApaI, NcoI; 3’ end – SexAI, MluI
How to cite: pGEM-3XP3.RFP-tan was a gift from Patricia Wittkopp (Addgene plasmid # 83474 ; http://n2t.net/addgene:83474 ; RRID:Addgene_83474)
