[The description below was written by a language model from this plasmid's Addgene catalogue record and pLannotate feature annotations shown in this document.]
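Description:
pGEM-3XP3.RFP-tan is a homology-directed repair donor plasmid for CRISPR/Cas9 genome editing in Drosophila, built by Gibson assembly in the pGEM T-easy cloning backbone (6,653 bp in total, with a 3,638 bp insert). It is propagated in E. coli as a high-copy plasmid from a ColE1/pUC-type origin under ampicillin selection. It also retains the usual pGEM elements: an f1 origin, T7 and SP6 promoters flanking the cloning site, and the interrupted lacZα/lac promoter region.

The insert is a red fluorescent eye marker flanked by homology arms to the D. americana tan gene. The marker is driven by the 3XP3 promoter, an artificial eye-specific element. The feature table detects a Drosophila hsp70 promoter fragment just upstream of the coding sequence, probably the basal promoter commonly paired with 3XP3 binding sites. The RFP is annotated as DsRed and, according to the depositor, is followed by an α-tubulin 3'UTR. A loxP site is also annotated upstream of the marker, though the record does not describe a role for it, and the short ADH1 promoter match is probably incidental.

On each side of the reporter sit unique partial target sites that allow it to be excised by Cas9, along with clusters of restriction sites. Further restriction sites at the outer ends let the tan arms be exchanged for arms matching another locus.

The plasmid serves the first stage of a two-stage scarless allele replacement strategy. The RFP cassette is integrated at the target locus and carriers are identified by red fluorescence in the adult eye. In the second stage, the marker is cut out and replaced with the desired allele, and successful events are scored by loss of fluorescence.
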