Features (pLannotate 1.2.2; 16 found; start..end, strand, type, name):
    104..122     +  promoter       T7 promoter: promoter for bacteriophage T7 RNA polymerase
    816..832     -  promoter       ADH1 promoter (fragment): S. cerevisiae ADH1; promoter for alcohol dehydrogenase 1
   1028..1061    -  protein_bind   loxP: Cre-mediated recombination occurs in the 8-bp core sequence (GCATACAT). Cre recombinase
   1175..1297    +  promoter       hsp70 promoter (fragment): Drosophila melanogaster hsp70Bb promoter
   1327..2001    +  CDS            DsRed: DsRed is a basic (constitutively fluorescent) red fluorescent protein published in 1999, derived from Discosoma sp..
   3898..3916    -  promoter       SP6 promoter: promoter for bacteriophage SP6 RNA polymerase
   3958..3974    -  protein_bind   lac operator: The lac repressor binds to the lac operator to inhibit transcription in E. coli. This inhibition can be relieved by adding lactose or isopropyl-β-D-thiogalactopyranoside (IPTG). lac repressor encoded by lacI
   3982..4012    -  promoter       lac promoter: promoter for the E. coli lac operon
   4027..4048    -  protein_bind   CAP binding site: CAP binding activates transcription in the presence of cAMP. E. coli catabolite activator protein
   4061..4153    -  CDS            lacI (fragment): lac repressor; lacI; The lac repressor binds to the lac operator to inhibit transcription in E. coli. This inhibition can be relieved by adding lactose or isopropyl-β-D-thiogalactopyranoside (IPTG).
   4336..4924    -  rep_origin     ori: high-copy-number ColE1/pMB1/pBR322/pUC origin of replication
   5095..5955    -  CDS            AmpR: β-lactamase; bla; confers resistance to ampicillin, carbenicillin, and related antibiotics
   5956..6060    -  promoter       AmpR promoter: bla
   6087..6137    +  misc_feature   bom (fragment): basis of mobility region from pBR322
   6165..6593    -  rep_origin     f1 ori (sequence partly withheld): f1 bacteriophage origin of replication; arrow indicates direction of (+) strand synthesis
   6597..101     -  CDS            lacZα (fragment) (across the origin): LacZα fragment of β-galactosidase; lacZ fragment
>Addgene plasmid #83474 | pGEM-3XP3.RFP-tan | depositor full sequence | sequence record 159168 | pGEM-3XP3.RFP-tan sequence 6653 bps
ATTACGCCAGCTGGCGAAAGGGGGATGTGCTGCAAGGCGATTAAGTTGGGTAACGCCAGGGTTTTCCCAG
TCACGACGTTGTAAAACGACGGCCAGTGAATTGTAATACGACTCACTATAGGGCGAATTGGGCCCGACGT
CGCATGCTCCCGGCCGCCATGGCGGCCGCGGGAATTCGATCTCTGGATAAGCGTCAGCCTCGCGTTGCGT
CGCAGTCGCAGTCGCAGTCGCCTTCGCTGCTGGCGTCGCAGCGTCGCCCATTGCTGTTATTGTTGTTGCT
GTGTTTCTATATGCGTTGCCTGCTCCGTTATCGCAGCGACGTCGTCGTCGTCGTCGTCGTCGTCATCAGC
TGTCTTCGTGTTGTTGTTGTGCTTTTTGCTGAGTGTTGTTTGTTCGGCACCTCGAATTGCTGCCGCCAAA
ACATGTCCAATTCAGTTTGAATTCTGCCTTCAAGCGCTTTAGAACAATCATATAAAAACTTGGCTTGAAT
TATCTATATACAATTTGTTTACACTGAAATTCTCTCTCTCTCTCGTAACCTTTCTCTCGCTCTGTCTCTG
TGTGTGCGTGCGTGTGTTTGAGTGTTGGTAAAGTTTGTTTAATGAAATTATTAACTCAGTTGTGTTTTTT
TTTATTATTATTATTATTTCATCTTGTGAATTTTGTTTTGTTTTTGTTGCAAAATTTGTTGTAATTCACT
TTTCCAGCGAGTTTTTATTCCCACTGAATTATTATATATATTTCCTGTGCTTTATTTTTGTTTTCGTCTT
TCTATTTACATTTTGTGATCGTGGATAAGACGAACCCAAGCAAAAAAAAAAAAAGAAAAGAAAAGAATAA
TTGAGAGCATATTATTACTGCTCATCCTGCTCGAATTTCAGAGCCAAATAGCGCGAAGAGCGATAAACGG
TCCACAGCACATAGACCAAAACGAAAGCCCAGGAAGCCATGTGCACCTCCCCGGTGGCCCACCAAATGTC
GTCCAGCATGTCCTCCGGCAAGATCTCGTACGGTACCAATTGAGCTCATAACTTCGTATAATGTATGCTA
TACGAAGTTATGTCGACGAATTCGCGGCCGCGAGCTCGCCCGGGGATCTAATTCAATTAGAGACTAATTC
AATTAGAGCTAATTCAATTAGGATCCAAGCTTATCGATTTCGAACCCTCGACCGCCGGAGTATAAATAGA
GGCGCTTCGTCTACGGAGCGACAATTCAATTCAAACAAGCAAAGTGAACACGTCGCTAAGCGAAAGCTAA
GCAAATAAACAAGCGCAGCTGAACAAGCTAAACAATCGGGCGGCCGCACTAGAGCCGGTCGCCACCATGA
GGTCTTCCAAGAATGTTATCAAGGAGTTCATGAGGTTTAAGGTTCGCATGGAAGGAACGGTCAATGGGCA
CGAGTTTGAAATAGAAGGCGAAGGAGAGGGGAGGCCATACGAAGGCCACAATACCGTAAAGCTTAAGGTA
ACCAAGGGGGGACCTTTGCCATTTGCTTGGGATATTTTGTCACCACAATTTCAGTATGGAAGCAAGGTAT
ATGTCAAGCACCCTGCCGACATACCAGACTATAAAAAGCTGTCATTTCCTGAAGGATTTAAATGGGAAAG
GGTCATGAACTTTGAAGACGGTGGCGTCGTTACTGTAACCCAGGATTCCAGTTTGCAGGATGGCTGTTTC
ATCTACAAGGTCAAGTTCATTGGCGTGAACTTTCCTTCCGATGGACCTGTTATGCAAAAGAAGACAATGG
GCTGGGAAGCCAGCACTGAGCGTTTGTATCCTCGTGATGGCGTGTTGAAAGGAGAGATTCATAAGGCTCT
GAAGCTGAAAGACGGTGGTCATTACCTAGTTGAATTCAAAAGTATTTACATGGCAAAGAAGCCTGTGCAG
CTACCAGGGTACTACTATGTTGACTCCAAACTGGATATAACAAGCCACAACGAAGACTATACAATCGTTG
AGCAGTATGAAAGAACCGAGGGACGCCACCATCTGTTCCTTTAGCGGCCATCGAATTCGAGCTCGCCCAC
TAAGCGTCGCGCCACTTCAACGCTCGATGGGAGCGTCATTGGTGGGCGGGGTAACCGTCGAAATCAGTGT
TTACGCTTCCAATCGCAACAAAAAATTCACTGCAACACTGAAAAGCATACGAAAACGATGAAGATTGTAC
GAGAAACCATAAAGTATTTTATCCACAAAGACACGTATAGCAGAAAAGCCAAGTTAACTCGGCGATAAGT
TGTGTACACAAGAATAAAATCGGCCAGATTCAGTGTTGTCAGAAATAAGAAAACCCCACTATGTTTTTCT
TTGCCTTTTCTTTCTCCCAGCGATCATTCATTTCGTGGTGAAAGAACGGGGTCATTGCACGGAGTTTCGA
CTGCGGGAAAGCAGAGCTGCCGTTCACTTCGTCTATAATTAGCGCTTTCTATTTTCCCCGATTCGGGCCG
CTGCTGCGCTTTTCCGCCTGCTGTTTGTGGCAAGTGTAGCAGCAGGCTGTGCACGCAGTGTGGCATGCAC
TTGGCTTTCCACCGTTGGTATCGATTCTCTGGGACGATGAGTCATTCCTTTCGGGGCCACAGCATAATCG
TTGCCAGCTCACCGAAATGGTGACTTCATTTCTTAACTGCCGTCAAGCATGCGATTGTACATACATACAT
ATTTATATATGTACATATTTATGTGACTATGGTAGGTCGATATAATAGCAATCAACGCAAGCAAATGTGT
CAGTCCTGCTTACAGGAACGATTCTATTTAGTAATTTTCGTTGTATAAAGTAATTATGTATGTATGTAAG
CCCCATAAATCTGAAACAATTAGGCAAAACCATGCGAAGCTCTCTGGCGCCTAAGGATCGATGCTAGGTC
TGACTTTTATATAGAATAATCTTGCCAGATTTGCATCTTTCTCTGAGTGAACTTTGTTTGATTCTCTCTC
TCTCGCTCTCGCCCTCGCTTTCTCGTTCTCGCTCTCGCTCTCTCTCTCTTATCAGCAGGTGCAATTACAG
CTACATATAGTAATCACATAAAGATAATATGATCCTGATAAGCGTTTATACGATTCGACTAGTATATCTA
CTTGTTTCTTTCTTCTACTTTTTTGCCATTTCGTGACCCAGTTCCTTAACTTAACCTTCACTCAAAACTA
ACACTCACTCACACTCACACACACACACACACACACACACAAATATAACAATCACTCACTTGTTCGCTTT
GAGCCGGAAAAACAAAAAAAGAAAAAAAAAGTGGCCAATATCAAGGGCAACAATTGGCATGCAGGCCCGA
CTCCGTCTGGGCGAGCTGCTGGTGGGGTTGGGTTGGCAGGTGAGCGGGCGCTGGGCCGGGTTGCCCGTGG
TCTGGACCCACTCCTGCTCCGTCGAGCAGTCCCCGCGCACATAATTAACAAGCTGGCAACAAGATCTATG
TCCAACAATAAACCATTATTCATAATGTTGTTTTTAGCGTTTCGTTTTGTTTGTTTGCCCTGTCGATCAG
TCGTGATCGATTATGGTTCTTTTTGTTGTTGTTGTTGTTGTTGTATATTTTGTAAAATATATTTTTTGCC
CAGCAGCAGCATATTAGCATACAATACGTTTAAAGAGGGCAATTTGCAAACGGAGTTCGAATCAAATATT
TAGAAAGCCGCTTGCAATTCAATTCAATATTTCCAATTAATCATAATAATATACATTATATATATATATA
TATATAAATATATGTGTGTGTGCTTTGCAGGGTCGCACTTTTGGCTCGATGATCAAGAACTTTCTGATCT
TATCGCAGCCACTGAACGAGACCTACTTGCCGCTCTATGGCACCGCAAAAGGCAGTAAGTACTACTCCAC
GGACCAGGTTGCTTCTCAGATACGCGTTGGATGCATAGCTTGAGTATTCTATAGTGTCACCTAAATAGCT
TGGCGTAATCATGGTCATAGCTGTTTCCTGTGTGAAATTGTTATCCGCTCACAATTCCACACAACATACG
AGCCGGAAGCATAAAGTGTAAAGCCTGGGGTGCCTAATGAGTGAGCTAACTCACATTAATTGCGTTGCGC
TCACTGCCCGCTTTCCAGTCGGGAAACCTGTCGTGCCAGCTGCATTAATGAATCGGCCAACGCGCGGGGA
GAGGCGGTTTGCGTATTGGGCGCTCTTCCGCTTCCTCGCTCACTGACTCGCTGCGCTCGGTCGTTCGGCT
GCGGCGAGCGGTATCAGCTCACTCAAAGGCGGTAATACGGTTATCCACAGAATCAGGGGATAACGCAGGA
AAGAACATGTGAGCAAAAGGCCAGCAAAAGGCCAGGAACCGTAAAAAGGCCGCGTTGCTGGCGTTTTTCC
ATAGGCTCCGCCCCCCTGACGAGCATCACAAAAATCGACGCTCAAGTCAGAGGTGGCGAAACCCGACAGG
ACTATAAAGATACCAGGCGTTTCCCCCTGGAAGCTCCCTCGTGCGCTCTCCTGTTCCGACCCTGCCGCTT
ACCGGATACCTGTCCGCCTTTCTCCCTTCGGGAAGCGTGGCGCTTTCTCATAGCTCACGCTGTAGGTATC
TCAGTTCGGTGTAGGTCGTTCGCTCCAAGCTGGGCTGTGTGCACGAACCCCCCGTTCAGCCCGACCGCTG
CGCCTTATCCGGTAACTATCGTCTTGAGTCCAACCCGGTAAGACACGACTTATCGCCACTGGCAGCAGCC
ACTGGTAACAGGATTAGCAGAGCGAGGTATGTAGGCGGTGCTACAGAGTTCTTGAAGTGGTGGCCTAACT
ACGGCTACACTAGAAGAACAGTATTTGGTATCTGCGCTCTGCTGAAGCCAGTTACCTTCGGAAAAAGAGT
TGGTAGCTCTTGATCCGGCAAACAAACCACCGCTGGTAGCGGTGGTTTTTTTGTTTGCAAGCAGCAGATT
ACGCGCAGAAAAAAAGGATCTCAAGAAGATCCTTTGATCTTTTCTACGGGGTCTGACGCTCAGTGGAACG
AAAACTCACGTTAAGGGATTTTGGTCATGAGATTATCAAAAAGGATCTTCACCTAGATCCTTTTAAATTA
AAAATGAAGTTTTAAATCAATCTAAAGTATATATGAGTAAACTTGGTCTGACAGTTACCAATGCTTAATC
AGTGAGGCACCTATCTCAGCGATCTGTCTATTTCGTTCATCCATAGTTGCCTGACTCCCCGTCGTGTAGA
TAACTACGATACGGGAGGGCTTACCATCTGGCCCCAGTGCTGCAATGATACCGCGAGACCCACGCTCACC
GGCTCCAGATTTATCAGCAATAAACCAGCCAGCCGGAAGGGCCGAGCGCAGAAGTGGTCCTGCAACTTTA
TCCGCCTCCATCCAGTCTATTAATTGTTGCCGGGAAGCTAGAGTAAGTAGTTCGCCAGTTAATAGTTTGC
GCAACGTTGTTGCCATTGCTACAGGCATCGTGGTGTCACGCTCGTCGTTTGGTATGGCTTCATTCAGCTC
CGGTTCCCAACGATCAAGGCGAGTTACATGATCCCCCATGTTGTGCAAAAAAGCGGTTAGCTCCTTCGGT
CCTCCGATCGTTGTCAGAAGTAAGTTGGCCGCAGTGTTATCACTCATGGTTATGGCAGCACTGCATAATT
CTCTTACTGTCATGCCATCCGTAAGATGCTTTTCTGTGACTGGTGAGTACTCAACCAAGTCATTCTGAGA
ATAGTGTATGCGGCGACCGAGTTGCTCTTGCCCGGCGTCAATACGGGATAATACCGCGCCACATAGCAGA
ACTTTAAAAGTGCTCATCATTGGAAAACGTTCTTCGGGGCGAAAACTCTCAAGGATCTTACCGCTGTTGA
GATCCAGTTCGATGTAACCCACTCGTGCACCCAACTGATCTTCAGCATCTTTTACTTTCACCAGCGTTTC
TGGGTGAGCAAAAACAGGAAGGCAAAATGCCGCAAAAAAGGGAATAAGGGCGACACGGAAATGTTGAATA
CTCATACTCTTCCTTTTTCAATATTATTGAAGCATTTATCAGGGTTATTGTCTCATGAGCGGATACATAT
TTGAATGTATTTAGAAAAATAAACAAATAGGGGTTCCGCGCACATTTCCCCGAAAAGTGCCACCTGATGC
GGTGTGAAATACCGCACAGATGCGTAAGGAGAAAATACCGCATCAGGAAATTGTAAGCGTTAATATTTTG
TTAAAATTCGCGTTAAATTTTTGTTAAATCAGCTCATTTTTTAACCAATAGGCCGAAATCGGCAAAATCC
CTTATAAATCAAAAGAATAGACCGAGATAGGGT
[37 nt withheld, positions 6264-6300]
AAAGAACGTGGACTCCAACGTCAAAGG
[49 nt withheld, positions 6328-6376]
T
[91 nt withheld, positions 6378-6468]
G
[124 nt withheld, positions 6470-6593]
CCATTCGCCATTCAGGCTGCGCAACTGTTGGGAAGGGCGATCGGTGCGGGCCTCTTCGCT
