>Addgene plasmid #83474 | pGEM-3XP3.RFP-tan | addgene partial sequence | sequence record 161136 | hspP-F 5'-gcttcgtctacggagcgaca-3'
AAGCTAAGCAAATAAACAAGCGCAGCTGAACAAGCTAAACAATCGGGCGGCCGCACTAGAGCCGGTCGCC
ACCATGAGGTCTTCCAAGAATGTTATCAAGGAGTTCATGAGGTTTAAGGTTCGCATGGAAGGAACGGTCA
ATGGGCACGAGTTTGAAATAGAAGGCGAAGGAGAGGGGAGGCCATACGAAGGCCACAATACCGTAAAGCT
TAAGGTAACCAAGGGGGGACCTTTGCCATTTGCTTGGGATATTTTGTCACCACAATTTCAGTATGGAAGC
AAGGTATATGTCAAGCACCCTGCCGACATACCAGACTATAAAAAGCTGTCATTTCCTGAAGGATTTAAAT
GGGAAAGGGTCATGAACTTTGAAGACGGTGGCGTCGTTACTGTAACCCAGGATTCCAGTTTGCAGGATGG
CTGTTTCATCTACAAGGTCAAGTTCATTGGCGTGAACTTTCCTTCCGATGGACCTGTTATGCAAAAGAAG
ACAATGGGCTGGGAAGCCAGCACTGAGCGTTTGTATCCTCGTGATGGCGTGTTGAAAGGAGAGATTCATA
AGGCTCTGAAGCTGAAAGACGGTGGTCATTACCTAGTTGAATTCAAAAGTATTTACATGGCAAAGAAGCC
TGTGCAGCTACCAGGGTACTACTATGTTGACTCCAAACTGGATATAACAAGCCACAACGAAGACTATACA
ATCGTTGAGCAGTATGAAAGAACCGAGGGACGCCACCATCTGTTCCTTTAGCGGCCATCGAATTCGAGCT
CGCCCACTAAGCGTCGCGCCACTTCAACGCTCGATGGGAGCGTCATTGGTGGGCGGGGTAACCGTCGAAA
TCAGTGTTTACGCTTCCAATCGCAACAAAAAATTCACTGCAACACTGAAAAGCATACGAAAACGATGAAG
ATTGTACGAGAAACCATAAAGTATTTTATCC
