>Addgene plasmid #83474 | pGEM-3XP3.RFP-tan | addgene partial sequence | sequence record 161139 | hsp70-R2 5'-CGACGTGTTCACTTTGCTTG-3'
AGNCTCGNANNGAGCGCCTCTATTTATACTCCGGCGGTCGAGGGTTCGAAATCGATAAGCTTGGATCCTA
ATTGAATTAGCTCTAATTGAATTAGTCTCTAATTGAATTAGATCCCCGGGCGAGCTCGCGGCCGCGAATT
CGTCGACATAACTTCGTATAGCATACATTATACGAAGTTATGAGCTCAATTGGTACCGTACGAGATCTTG
CCGGAGGACATGCTGGACGACATTTGGTGGGCCACCGGGGAGGTGCACATGGCTTCCTGGGCTTTCGTTT
TGGTCTATGTGCTGTGGACCGTTTATCGCTCTTCGCGCTATTTGGCTCTGAAATTCGAGCAGGATGAGCA
GTAATAATATGCTCTCAATTATTCTTTTCTTTTCTTTTTTTTTTTTTTGCTTGGGTTCGTCTTATCCACG
ATCACAAAATGTAAATAGAAAGACGAAAACAAAAATAAAGCACAGGAAATATATATAATAATTCAGTGGG
AATAAAAACTCGCTGGAAAAGTGAATTACAACAAATTTTGCAACAAAAACAAAACAAAATTCACAAGATG
AAATAATAATAATAATAAAAAAAAACACAACTGAGTTAATAATTTCATTAAACAAACTTTACCAACACTC
AAACACACGCACGCACACACAGAGACAGAGCGAGAGAAAGGTTACGAGAGAGAGAGAGAATTTCAGTGTA
AACAAATTGTATATAGATAATTCAAGCCAAGTTTTTATATGATTGTTCTAAAGCGCTTGAAGGCAGAATT
CAAACTGAATTGGACATGTTTTGGCGGGCAGCAATTCGAGGTGCCGAACAAACCAACACTCAGCAAAAAG
CACAACAACAACNCNAAGACAGCTGATGACGACNACGACGACGACNACNACNTCCCTGCGANAACGGAGC
AGGCAACGCATATAGAACCCNGCCACCACCATAACNGCAATGGGCGACGCTNCNACNCCNGCAGCGAGGC
GACTGCNACTGCNANTGCAACCAACNCGNGGNTGACCNTATCNGAAATCAATTCCCGCGCCNCCATGGCG
NCGGGANCATGCGACGTCGGGCCCANTCNCC
